Addgene plasmid #61979: NET33 pmRFP-N2 (448)
Purpose: mammalian expression of nuclear envelope transmembrane protein
Depositing lab: Eric Schirmer. Depositing organization: University of Edinburgh. Publication: Cell-specific and lamin-dependent targeting of novel transmembrane proteins in the nuclear envelope. Malik P, Korfali N, Srsen V, Lazou V, Batrakou DG, Zuleger N, Kavanagh DM, Wilkie GS, Goldberg MW, Schirmer EC. Cell Mol Life Sci. 2010 Apr;67(8):1353-69. doi: 10.1007/s00018-010-0257-2. Epub 2010 Jan 21. PubMed 20091084.
Backbone
  Vector backbone: pmRFP-N2
  Backbone manufacturer: unknown
  Vector type: Mammalian Expression
Growth in bacteria
  Bacterial resistance: Kanamycin, 50 μg/mL
  Growth temperature: 37°C
  Growth strain: DH5alpha
  Copy number: High Copy
Gene/Insert
  Gene/Insert name: NET33 (alt name: SCARA5)
  Species: H. sapiens (human)
  GenBank ID: AAH33153.1
  Entrez Gene: SCARA5 (a.k.a. UNQ2938/PRO28700, NET33, Tesr)
  Promoter: CMV
  Tag / fusion protein: mRFP (C terminal on backbone)
  Cloning method: Unknown
  Sequencing primers: 5′ CMV-F; 3′ mRFP1-R
Terms and licenses: Academic/Nonprofit Terms; Industry Terms: Not Available to Industry
How to cite: NET33 pmRFP-N2 (448) was a gift from Eric Schirmer (Addgene plasmid # 61979 ; http://n2t.net/addgene:61979 ; RRID:Addgene_61979)
