[The description below was written by a language model from this plasmid's Addgene catalogue record.]
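Description:
NET33 pmRFP-N2 (448) is a mammalian expression plasmid built on the pmRFP-N2 backbone, whose manufacturer is not recorded. It carries the human gene NET33, also known as SCARA5, under control of the CMV promoter, a strong constitutive viral promoter widely used for transient expression in cultured mammalian cells. The open reading frame is fused at its C terminus to monomeric red fluorescent protein (mRFP), which is supplied by the backbone. The expressed product is therefore a NET33-mRFP fusion that can be followed directly by fluorescence microscopy. The plasmid is maintained in E. coli as a high-copy construct under kanamycin selection. No feature table is provided, so the origin of replication, polyadenylation signal, any mammalian selection marker and the linker between insert and tag are not stated. The cloning method is also listed as unknown.

The stated purpose is mammalian expression of a nuclear envelope transmembrane protein (NET). The construct comes from work examining how newly identified transmembrane proteins are targeted to the nuclear envelope, including whether that targeting varies by cell type and depends on lamins. In that setting, a red fluorescent fusion of this kind is typically transfected into cells to visualise the protein's subcellular distribution. This shows whether it accumulates at the nuclear rim, and the pattern can be compared across cell lines or alongside markers tagged in other colours. The record indicates that the insert is flanked by standard CMV forward and mRFP reverse sequencing primer sites, which allows the insert and the fusion junction to be verified.
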