>Addgene plasmid #61979 | NET33 pmRFP-N2 (448) | addgene partial sequence | sequence record 102734 | mCherry-R 5'-TTGGTCACCTTCAGCTTGG-3'
CCTCGATCTCGAACTCGTGGCCGTTCACGGAGCCCTCCATGCGCACCTTGTAAGCGCATGAACTCCTTGA
TGACGTCCTCGGAGGAACGGCCCATGGCCATTCGGATCCCGGGCCGCCCCTGTGCCAACACCATATCCCA
CGGCCCCAGCAGAATGTCCTTACTGGCATCCCCAGCTCTGTCTCCTTTCTCTCCTTTCTCTCCTTTTGGG
CCTCGGTCACCTTTGAACCCACGCATGCCCATTGGTCCTGTGGCCCCCAGCTTCCCATCATCGCCCTTGG
GCCCGGGCAATCCTGGGGTACCTCTCTCCCCGGGCAGACCTCGAAGTCCAGGCAATCCAGGGATGCCAGG
CCTGCCTTCCTTTCCTTCATCCCCCTGATCACCTTTGGGTCCCGGTGGCCCTTTCGCGAGGGAGATGTTC
CGCAGTGCGATGGAGTGCTCCCAGTCCTTGAGGCGCAGGTCCTCGGTGACCGCGTTGAGCATGGCCAGCT
CCTGCTTCAGCTGCAGCTCCATGCCTACGTGCGCCAGGCGCAGGCGGCGCGTGTCCTCGCTGGCGTTGCT
CACCAGCACCCGCAGGTCCTGCAGCCGCGTGCGGTGGAGGGCCACGTCGTAGGACAGGCTGTGGTTGAGG
CCGCGCAGCACGCCGCCCACGTCGGCCAGCTCCTCGCCCAGGATGCC
